Addgene plasmid #64323: pU6-(BbsI)_CBh-Cas9-T2A-BFP
Purpose: Expression vector for sgRNAs cloned into the BbsI sites and for expression of Cas9 linked to BFP via a T2A peptide
Depositing lab: Ralf Kuehn. Depositing organization: Max-Delbrueck-Centrum fuer Molekulare Medizin (MDC). Publication: Increasing the efficiency of homology-directed repair for CRISPR-Cas9-induced precise gene editing in mammalian cells. Chu VT, Weber T, Wefers B, Wurst W, Sander S, Rajewsky K, Kuhn R. Nat Biotechnol. 2015 Mar 24. doi: 10.1038/nbt.3198. PubMed 25803306.
Backbone
  Vector backbone: pX330
  Backbone manufacturer: Zhang lab (Addgene plasmid # 42230)
  Modifications to backbone: The T2A-BFP fragment was cloned into FseI & EcoRI sites of pX330 (Addgene plasmid # 42230). The BFP template was derived from MSCV-IRES-BFP, a kind gift of Frank Rosenbauer and Martin Janz (Charite, Berlin)
  Vector type: Mammalian Expression, CRISPR
Growth in bacteria
  Bacterial resistance: Ampicillin, 100 μg/mL
  Growth temperature: 37°C
  Growth strain: DH5alpha
  Copy number: High Copy
Gene/Insert 1
  Gene/Insert name: Cas9 (alt name: 3xFLAG-NLS-Cas9-NLS-T2A-EBFP2)
  Species: Streptococcus pyogenes
  Insert size (bp): 4500
  GenBank ID: NC_002737.1
  Promoter: CBh
  Tag / fusion protein: 3xFLAG (N terminal on insert); NLS (N terminal on insert); NLS (C terminal on insert); T2A-EBFP2 (C terminal on insert)
  Cloning method: Unknown
  Sequencing primers: 5′ pCBhPro-F (5'-agggatggttggttggtggg-3') for Cas9
Gene/Insert 2
  Gene/Insert name: sgRNA cassette
  Promoter: U6
  Cloning method: Restriction Enzyme; 5′ cloning site BbsI (unknown if destroyed); 3′ cloning site BbsI (unknown if destroyed)
  Sequencing primers: 5′ hU6-F (5'-GAGGGCCTATTTCCCATGATT-3')
Terms and licenses: Academic/Nonprofit Terms; Industry Terms: Not Available to Industry
Depositor comments: Please see the supplemental documents "Plasmid gb file" and "Cloning protocol" for more information on using this plasmid. To confirm a sgRNA sequence cloned into this plasmid using the BbsI sites, use the hU6-F primer (5'-GAGGGCCTATTTCCCATGATT-3').
How to cite: pU6-(BbsI)_CBh-Cas9-T2A-BFP was a gift from Ralf Kuehn (Addgene plasmid # 64323 ; http://n2t.net/addgene:64323 ; RRID:Addgene_64323)
