[The description below was written by a language model from this plasmid's Addgene catalogue record and pLannotate feature annotations shown in this document.]
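Description:
pU6-(BbsI)_CBh-Cas9-T2A-BFP is an all-in-one CRISPR/Cas9 plasmid for mammalian expression, built on the pX330 backbone by inserting a T2A-BFP fragment between the FseI and EcoRI sites downstream of Cas9. It is propagated in E. coli as a high-copy plasmid through a ColE1/pUC-type origin and selected with ampicillin via the β-lactamase gene. The annotated sequence of about 9.2 kb also shows an f1 phage origin and a single AAV2 inverted terminal repeat after the polyadenylation signal. With only one ITR annotated, this looks like a backbone remnant rather than a functional AAV packaging arrangement.

The plasmid carries two expression units. A human U6 RNA polymerase III promoter drives a Streptococcus pyogenes guide RNA scaffold. Paired BbsI sites between promoter and scaffold allow a target-specific spacer to be cloned in as annealed oligonucleotides. The second unit uses the CBh promoter, which combines a CMV enhancer, a chicken β-actin promoter and a hybrid CBA/MVM intron, to express S. pyogenes Cas9. According to the record, Cas9 carries an N-terminal 3xFLAG tag and nuclear localization signals at both ends; the feature table annotates only the C-terminal nucleoplasmin NLS. Cas9 is followed by a T2A peptide and EBFP2, and the transcript ends at a bovine growth hormone poly(A) signal.

T2A causes ribosomal skipping, so Cas9 and the blue fluorescent protein are made from one transcript as separate polypeptides, and blue fluorescence reports Cas9 expression. This allows transfected cells to be identified or sorted. The associated work concerns improving homology-directed repair in Cas9-mediated precise gene editing in mammalian cells.
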