Features (pLannotate 1.2.2; 20 found; start..end, strand, type, name):
    122..349     +  intron         hybrid intron: hybrid between chicken β-actin (CBA) and minute virus of mice (MMV) introns (Gray et al., 2011)
    487..2088    +  CDS            Cas9(N): N-terminal portion of Streptococcus pyogenes Cas9 (Zetsche et al., 2015)
   2089..4587    +  CDS            Cas9(C): C-terminal portion of Streptococcus pyogenes Cas9 (Zetsche et al., 2015)
   4588..4635    +  CDS            nucleoplasmin NLS: bipartite nuclear localization signal from nucleoplasmin
   4699..5415    +  CDS            EBFP2: EBFP2 is a basic (constitutively fluorescent) blue fluorescent protein published in 2007, derived from Aequorea victoria. It is reported to be a rapidly-maturing monomer with moderate acid sensitivity.
   5449..5560    +  polyA_signal   bGH poly(A) signal: bovine growth hormone polyadenylation signal
   5665..5805    +  repeat_region  AAV2 ITR: inverted terminal repeat of adeno-associated virus serotype 2 inverted
   5810..5861    -  misc_feature   bom (fragment): basis of mobility region from pBR322
   5880..6335    +  rep_origin     f1 ori (sequence partly withheld): f1 bacteriophage origin of replication; arrow indicates direction of (+) strand synthesis
   6336..6385    -  misc_feature   bom (fragment): basis of mobility region from pBR322
   6487..6522    -  CDS            rop (fragment): Rop protein, which maintains plasmids at low copy number; rop
   6617..6721    +  promoter       AmpR promoter: bla
   6722..7582    +  CDS            AmpR: β-lactamase; bla; confers resistance to ampicillin, carbenicillin, and related antibiotics
   7753..8341    +  rep_origin     ori: high-copy-number ColE1/pMB1/pBR322/pUC origin of replication
   8403..8643    +  promoter       U6 promoter: RNA polymerase III promoter for human U6 snRNA
   8670..8745    +  misc_RNA       gRNA scaffold: guide RNA scaffold for the Streptococcus pyogenes CRISPR/Cas9 system
   8752..8795    +  misc_RNA       gRNA scaffold (fragment): guide RNA scaffold for the Streptococcus pyogenes CRISPR/Cas9 system
   8842..9127    +  enhancer       CMV enhancer: human cytomegalovirus immediate early enhancer; contains an 18-bp deletion relative to the standard CMV enhancer
   9129..9246    +  promoter       chicken β-actin promoter (fragment): contains a 21-bp deletion relative to the standard chicken β-actin promoter
   9241..121     +  promoter       chicken β-actin promoter (fragment) (across the origin): No description available
>Addgene plasmid #64323 | pU6-(BbsI)_CBh-Cas9-T2A-BFP | addgene full sequence | sequence record 360682 | Addgene Partial NGS Result
GGGCGGGGCGAGGCGGAGAGGTGCGGCGGCAGCCAATCAGAGCGGCGCGCTCCGAAAGTTTCCTTTTATG
GCGAGGCGGCGGCGGCGGCGGCCCTATAAAAAGCGAAGCGCGCGGCGGGCGGGAGTCGCTGCGCGCTGCC
TTCGCCCCGTGCCCCGCTCCGCCGCCGCCTCGCGCCGCCCGCCCCGGCTCTGACTGACCGCGTTACTCCC
ACAGGTGAGCGGGCGGGACGGCCCTTCTCCTCCGGGCTGTAATTAGCTGAGCAAGAGGTAAGGGTTTAAG
GGATGGTTGGTTGGTGGGGTATTAATGTTTAATTACCTGGAGCACCTGCCTGAAATCACTTTTTTTCAGG
TTGGACCGGTGCCACCATGGACTATAAGGACCACGACGGAGACTACAAGGATCATGATATTGATTACAAA
GACGATGACGATAAGATGGCCCCAAAGAAGAAGCGGAAGGTCGGTATCCACGGAGTCCCAGCAGCCGACA
AGAAGTACAGCATCGGCCTGGACATCGGCACCAACTCTGTGGGCTGGGCCGTGATCACCGACGAGTACAA
GGTGCCCAGCAAGAAATTCAAGGTGCTGGGCAACACCGACCGGCACAGCATCAAGAAGAACCTGATCGGA
GCCCTGCTGTTCGACAGCGGCGAAACAGCCGAGGCCACCCGGCTGAAGAGAACCGCCAGAAGAAGATACA
CCAGACGGAAGAACCGGATCTGCTATCTGCAAGAGATCTTCAGCAACGAGATGGCCAAGGTGGACGACAG
CTTCTTCCACAGACTGGAAGAGTCCTTCCTGGTGGAAGAGGATAAGAAGCACGAGCGGCACCCCATCTTC
GGCAACATCGTGGACGAGGTGGCCTACCACGAGAAGTACCCCACCATCTACCACCTGAGAAAGAAACTGG
TGGACAGCACCGACAAGGCCGACCTGCGGCTGATCTATCTGGCCCTGGCCCACATGATCAAGTTCCGGGG
CCACTTCCTGATCGAGGGCGACCTGAACCCCGACAACAGCGACGTGGACAAGCTGTTCATCCAGCTGGTG
CAGACCTACAACCAGCTGTTCGAGGAAAACCCCATCAACGCCAGCGGCGTGGACGCCAAGGCCATCCTGT
CTGCCAGACTGAGCAAGAGCAGACGGCTGGAAAATCTGATCGCCCAGCTGCCCGGCGAGAAGAAGAATGG
CCTGTTCGGAAACCTGATTGCCCTGAGCCTGGGCCTGACCCCCAACTTCAAGAGCAACTTCGACCTGGCC
GAGGATGCCAAACTGCAGCTGAGCAAGGACACCTACGACGACGACCTGGACAACCTGCTGGCCCAGATCG
GCGACCAGTACGCCGACCTGTTTCTGGCCGCCAAGAACCTGTCCGACGCCATCCTGCTGAGCGACATCCT
GAGAGTGAACACCGAGATCACCAAGGCCCCCCTGAGCGCCTCTATGATCAAGAGATACGACGAGCACCAC
CAGGACCTGACCCTGCTGAAAGCTCTCGTGCGGCAGCAGCTGCCTGAGAAGTACAAAGAGATTTTCTTCG
ACCAGAGCAAGAACGGCTACGCCGGCTACATTGACGGCGGAGCCAGCCAGGAAGAGTTCTACAAGTTCAT
CAAGCCCATCCTGGAAAAGATGGACGGCACCGAGGAACTGCTCGTGAAGCTGAACAGAGAGGACCTGCTG
CGGAAGCAGCGGACCTTCGACAACGGCAGCATCCCCCACCAGATCCACCTGGGAGAGCTGCACGCCATTC
TGCGGCGGCAGGAAGATTTTTACCCATTCCTGAAGGACAACCGGGAAAAGATCGAGAAGATCCTGACCTT
CCGCATCCCCTACTACGTGGGCCCTCTGGCCAGGGGAAACAGCAGATTCGCCTGGATGACCAGAAAGAGC
GAGGAAACCATCACCCCCTGGAACTTCGAGGAAGTGGTGGACAAGGGCGCTTCCGCCCAGAGCTTCATCG
AGCGGATGACCAACTTCGATAAGAACCTGCCCAACGAGAAGGTGCTGCCCAAGCACAGCCTGCTGTACGA
GTACTTCACCGTGTATAACGAGCTGACCAAAGTGAAATACGTGACCGAGGGAATGAGAAAGCCCGCCTTC
CTGAGCGGCGAGCAGAAAAAGGCCATCGTGGACCTGCTGTTCAAGACCAACCGGAAAGTGACCGTGAAGC
AGCTGAAAGAGGACTACTTCAAGAAAATCGAGTGCTTCGACTCCGTGGAAATCTCCGGCGTGGAAGATCG
GTTCAACGCCTCCCTGGGCACATACCACGATCTGCTGAAAATTATCAAGGACAAGGACTTCCTGGACAAT
GAGGAAAACGAGGACATTCTGGAAGATATCGTGCTGACCCTGACACTGTTTGAGGACAGAGAGATGATCG
AGGAACGGCTGAAAACCTATGCCCACCTGTTCGACGACAAAGTGATGAAGCAGCTGAAGCGGCGGAGATA
CACCGGCTGGGGCAGGCTGAGCCGGAAGCTGATCAACGGCATCCGGGACAAGCAGTCCGGCAAGACAATC
CTGGATTTCCTGAAGTCCGACGGCTTCGCCAACAGAAACTTCATGCAGCTGATCCACGACGACAGCCTGA
CCTTTAAAGAGGACATCCAGAAAGCCCAGGTGTCCGGCCAGGGCGATAGCCTGCACGAGCACATTGCCAA
TCTGGCCGGCAGCCCCGCCATTAAGAAGGGCATCCTGCAGACAGTGAAGGTGGTGGACGAGCTCGTGAAA
GTGATGGGCCGGCACAAGCCCGAGAACATCGTGATCGAAATGGCCAGAGAGAACCAGACCACCCAGAAGG
GACAGAAGAACAGCCGCGAGAGAATGAAGCGGATCGAAGAGGGCATCAAAGAGCTGGGCAGCCAGATCCT
GAAAGAACACCCCGTGGAAAACACCCAGCTGCAGAACGAGAAGCTGTACCTGTACTACCTGCAGAATGGG
CGGGATATGTACGTGGACCAGGAACTGGACATCAACCGGCTGTCCGACTACGATGTGGACCATATCGTGC
CTCAGAGCTTTCTGAAGGACGACTCCATCGACAACAAGGTGCTGACCAGAAGCGACAAGAACCGGGGCAA
GAGCGACAACGTGCCCTCCGAAGAGGTCGTGAAGAAGATGAAGAACTACTGGCGGCAGCTGCTGAACGCC
AAGCTGATTACCCAGAGAAAGTTCGACAATCTGACCAAGGCCGAGAGAGGCGGCCTGAGCGAACTGGATA
AGGCCGGCTTCATCAAGAGACAGCTGGTGGAAACCCGGCAGATCACAAAGCACGTGGCACAGATCCTGGA
CTCCCGGATGAACACTAAGTACGACGAGAATGACAAGCTGATCCGGGAAGTGAAAGTGATCACCCTGAAG
TCCAAGCTGGTGTCCGATTTCCGGAAGGATTTCCAGTTTTACAAAGTGCGCGAGATCAACAACTACCACC
ACGCCCACGACGCCTACCTGAACGCCGTCGTGGGAACCGCCCTGATCAAAAAGTACCCTAAGCTGGAAAG
CGAGTTCGTGTACGGCGACTACAAGGTGTACGACGTGCGGAAGATGATCGCCAAGAGCGAGCAGGAAATC
GGCAAGGCTACCGCCAAGTACTTCTTCTACAGCAACATCATGAACTTTTTCAAGACCGAGATTACCCTGG
CCAACGGCGAGATCCGGAAGCGGCCTCTGATCGAGACAAACGGCGAAACCGGGGAGATCGTGTGGGATAA
GGGCCGGGATTTTGCCACCGTGCGGAAAGTGCTGAGCATGCCCCAAGTGAATATCGTGAAAAAGACCGAG
GTGCAGACAGGCGGCTTCAGCAAAGAGTCTATCCTGCCCAAGAGGAACAGCGATAAGCTGATCGCCAGAA
AGAAGGACTGGGACCCTAAGAAGTACGGCGGCTTCGACAGCCCCACCGTGGCCTATTCTGTGCTGGTGGT
GGCCAAAGTGGAAAAGGGCAAGTCCAAGAAACTGAAGAGTGTGAAAGAGCTGCTGGGGATCACCATCATG
GAAAGAAGCAGCTTCGAGAAGAATCCCATCGACTTTCTGGAAGCCAAGGGCTACAAAGAAGTGAAAAAGG
ACCTGATCATCAAGCTGCCTAAGTACTCCCTGTTCGAGCTGGAAAACGGCCGGAAGAGAATGCTGGCCTC
TGCCGGCGAACTGCAGAAGGGAAACGAACTGGCCCTGCCCTCCAAATATGTGAACTTCCTGTACCTGGCC
AGCCACTATGAGAAGCTGAAGGGCTCCCCCGAGGATAATGAGCAGAAACAGCTGTTTGTGGAACAGCACA
AGCACTACCTGGACGAGATCATCGAGCAGATCAGCGAGTTCTCCAAGAGAGTGATCCTGGCCGACGCTAA
TCTGGACAAAGTGCTGTCCGCCTACAACAAGCACCGGGATAAGCCCATCAGAGAGCAGGCCGAGAATATC
ATCCACCTGTTTACCCTGACCAATCTGGGAGCCCCTGCCGCCTTCAAGTACTTTGACACCACCATCGACC
GGAAGAGGTACACCAGCACCAAAGAGGTGCTGGACGCCACCCTGATCCACCAGAGCATCACCGGCCTGTA
CGAGACACGGATCGACCTGTCTCAGCTGGGAGGCGACAAAAGGCCGGCGGCCACGAAAAAGGCCGGCCAG
GCAAAAAAGAAAAAGCTTGAGGGCAGAGGAAGTCTGCTAACATGCGGTGACGTGGAGGAGAATCCCGGCC
CTGCTAGCATGGTGAGCAAGGGCGAGGAGCTGTTCACCGGGGTGGTGCCCATCCTGGTCGAGCTGGACGG
CGACGTAAACGGCCACAAGTTCAGCGTGAGGGGCGAGGGCGAGGGCGATGCCACCAACGGCAAGCTGACC
CTGAAGTTCATCTGCACCACCGGCAAGCTGCCCGTGCCCTGGCCCACCCTCGTGACCACCCTGAGCCACG
GCGTGCAGTGCTTCGCCCGCTACCCCGACCACATGAAGCAGCACGACTTCTTCAAGTCCGCCATGCCCGA
AGGCTACGTCCAGGAGCGCACCATCTTCTTCAAGGACGACGGCACCTACAAGACCCGCGCCGAGGTGAAG
TTCGAGGGCGACACCCTGGTGAACCGCATCGAGCTGAAGGGCGTCGACTTCAAGGAGGACGGCAACATCC
TGGGGCACAAGCTGGAGTACAACTTCAACAGCCACAACATCTATATCATGGCCGTCAAGCAGAAGAACGG
CATCAAGGTGAACTTCAAGATCCGCCACAACGTGGAGGACGGCAGCGTGCAGCTCGCCGACCACTACCAG
CAGAACACCCCCATCGGCGACGGCCCCGTGCTGCTGCCCGACAGCCACTACCTGAGCACCCAGTCCGTGC
TGAGCAAAGACCCCAACGAGAAGCGCGATCACATGGTCCTGCTGGAGTTCCGCACCGCCGCCGGGATCAC
TCTCGGCATGGACGAGCTGTACAAGTGAGAATTCCTAGAGCTCGCTGATCAGCCTCGACTGTGCCTTCTA
GTTGCCAGCCATCTGTTGTTTGCCCCTCCCCCGTGCCTTCCTTGACCCTGGAAGGTGCCACTCCCACTGT
CCTTTCCTAATAAAATGAGGAAATTGCATCGCATTGTCTGAGTAGGTGTCATTCTATTCTGGGGGGTGGG
GTGGGGCAGGACAGCAAGGGGGAGGATTGGGAAGAGAATAGCAGGCATGCTGGGGAGCGGCCGCAGGAAC
CCCTAGTGATGGAGTTGGCCACTCCCTCTCTGCGCGCTCGCTCGCTCACTGAGGCCGGGCGACCAAAGGT
CGCCCGACGCCCGGGCTTTGCCCGGGCGGCCTCAGTGAGCGAGCGAGCGCGCAGCTGCCTGCAGGGGCGC
CTGATGCGGTATTTTCTCCTTACGCATCTGTGCGGTATTTCACACCGCATA
[95 nt withheld, positions 5862-5956]
T
[46 nt withheld, positions 5958-6003]
C
[141 nt withheld, positions 6005-6145]
CCTTTGACGTTGGAGTCCACGTTCTTT
[37 nt withheld, positions 6173-6209]
ACTCTATCTCGGGCTATTCTTTTGATTTATAAGGGATTTTGCCGATTTCGGTCTATTGGTTAAAAAATGA
GCTGATTTAACAAAAATTTAACGCGAATTTTAACAAAATATTAACGTTTACAATTTTATGGTGCACTCTC
AGTACAATCTGCTCTGATGCCGCATAGTTAAGCCAGCCCCGACACCCGCCAACACCCGCTGACGCGCCCT
GACGGGCTTGTCTGCTCCCGGCATCCGCTTACAGACAAGCTGTGACCGTCTCCGGGAGCTGCATGTGTCA
GAGGTTTTCACCGTCATCACCGAAACGCGCGAGACGAAAGGGCCTCGTGATACGCCTATTTTTATAGGTT
AATGTCATGATAATAATGGTTTCTTAGACGTCAGGTGGCACTTTTCGGGGAAATGTGCGCGGAACCCCTA
TTTGTTTATTTTTCTAAATACATTCAAATATGTATCCGCTCATGAGACAATAACCCTGATAAATGCTTCA
ATAATATTGAAAAAGGAAGAGTATGAGTATTCAACATTTCCGTGTCGCCCTTATTCCCTTTTTTGCGGCA
TTTTGCCTTCCTGTTTTTGCTCACCCAGAAACGCTGGTGAAAGTAAAAGATGCTGAAGATCAGTTGGGTG
CACGAGTGGGTTACATCGAACTGGATCTCAACAGCGGTAAGATCCTTGAGAGTTTTCGCCCCGAAGAACG
TTTTCCAATGATGAGCACTTTTAAAGTTCTGCTATGTGGCGCGGTATTATCCCGTATTGACGCCGGGCAA
GAGCAACTCGGTCGCCGCATACACTATTCTCAGAATGACTTGGTTGAGTACTCACCAGTCACAGAAAAGC
ATCTTACGGATGGCATGACAGTAAGAGAATTATGCAGTGCTGCCATAACCATGAGTGATAACACTGCGGC
CAACTTACTTCTGACAACGATCGGAGGACCGAAGGAGCTAACCGCTTTTTTGCACAACATGGGGGATCAT
GTAACTCGCCTTGATCGTTGGGAACCGGAGCTGAATGAAGCCATACCAAACGACGAGCGTGACACCACGA
TGCCTGTAGCAATGGCAACAACGTTGCGCAAACTATTAACTGGCGAACTACTTACTCTAGCTTCCCGGCA
ACAATTAATAGACTGGATGGAGGCGGATAAAGTTGCAGGACCACTTCTGCGCTCGGCCCTTCCGGCTGGC
TGGTTTATTGCTGATAAATCTGGAGCCGGTGAGCGTGGAAGCCGCGGTATCATTGCAGCACTGGGGCCAG
ATGGTAAGCCCTCCCGTATCGTAGTTATCTACACGACGGGGAGTCAGGCAACTATGGATGAACGAAATAG
ACAGATCGCTGAGATAGGTGCCTCACTGATTAAGCATTGGTAACTGTCAGACCAAGTTTACTCATATATA
CTTTAGATTGATTTAAAACTTCATTTTTAATTTAAAAGGATCTAGGTGAAGATCCTTTTTGATAATCTCA
TGACCAAAATCCCTTAACGTGAGTTTTCGTTCCACTGAGCGTCAGACCCCGTAGAAAAGATCAAAGGATC
TTCTTGAGATCCTTTTTTTCTGCGCGTAATCTGCTGCTTGCAAACAAAAAAACCACCGCTACCAGCGGTG
GTTTGTTTGCCGGATCAAGAGCTACCAACTCTTTTTCCGAAGGTAACTGGCTTCAGCAGAGCGCAGATAC
CAAATACTGTTCTTCTAGTGTAGCCGTAGTTAGGCCACCACTTCAAGAACTCTGTAGCACCGCCTACATA
CCTCGCTCTGCTAATCCTGTTACCAGTGGCTGCTGCCAGTGGCGATAAGTCGTGTCTTACCGGGTTGGAC
TCAAGACGATAGTTACCGGATAAGGCGCAGCGGTCGGGCTGAACGGGGGGTTCGTGCACACAGCCCAGCT
TGGAGCGAACGACCTACACCGAACTGAGATACCTACAGCGTGAGCTATGAGAAAGCGCCACGCTTCCCGA
AGGGAGAAAGGCGGACAGGTATCCGGTAAGCGGCAGGGTCGGAACAGGAGAGCGCACGAGGGAGCTTCCA
GGGGGAAACGCCTGGTATCTTTATAGTCCTGTCGGGTTTCGCCACCTCTGACTTGAGCGTCGATTTTTGT
GATGCTCGTCAGGGGGGCGGAGCCTATGGAAAAACGCCAGCAACGCGGCCTTTTTACGGTTCCTGGCCTT
TTGCTGGCCTTTTGCTCACATGTGAGGGCCTATTTCCCATGATTCCTTCATATTTGCATATACGATACAA
GGCTGTTAGAGAGATAATTGGAATTAATTTGACTGTAAACACAAAGATATTAGTACAAAATACGTGACGT
AGAAAGTAATAATTTCTTGGGTAGTTTGCAGTTTTAAAATTATGTTTTAAAATGGACTATCATATGCTTA
CCGTAACTTGAAAGTATTTCGATTTCTTGGCTTTATATATCTTGTGGAAAGGACGAAACACCGGGTCTTC
GAGAAGACCTGTTTTAGAGCTAGAAATAGCAAGTTAAAATAAGGCTAGTCCGTTATCAACTTGAAAAAGT
GGCACCGAGTCGGTGCTTTTTTGTTTTAGAGCTAGAAATAGCAAGTTAAAATAAGGCTAGTCCGTTTTTA
GCGCGTGCGCCAATTCTGCAGACAAATGGCTCTAGAGGTACCCGTTACATAACTTACGGTAAATGGCCCG
CCTGGCTGACCGCCCAACGACCCCCGCCCATTGACGTCAATAGTAACGCCAATAGGGACTTTCCATTGAC
GTCAATGGGTGGAGTATTTACGGTAAACTGCCCACTTGGCAGTACATCAAGTGTATCATATGCCAAGTAC
GCCCCCTATTGACGTCAATGACGGTAAATGGCCCGCCTGGCATTGTGCCCAGTACATGACCTTATGGGAC
TTTCCTACTTGGCAGTACATCTACGTATTAGTCATCGCTATTACCATGGTCGAGGTGAGCCCCACGTTCT
GCTTCACTCTCCCCATCTCCCCCCCCTCCCCACCCCCAATTTTGTATTTATTTATTTTTTAATTATTTTG
TGCAGCGATGGGGGCGGGGGGGGGGGG
