>Addgene plasmid #64323 | pU6-(BbsI)_CBh-Cas9-T2A-BFP | addgene partial sequence | sequence record 110999 | BGH-rev 5'-TAGAAGGCACAGTCGAGG-3'
ATGCCGAGAGTGATCCCGGCGGCGGTGCGGAACTCCAGCAGGACCATGTGATCGCGCTTCTCGTTGGGGT
CTTTGCTCAGCACGGACTGGGTGCTCAGGTAGTGGCTGTCGGGCAGCAGCACGGGGCCGTCGCCGATGGG
GGTGTTCTGCTGGTAGTGGTCGGCGAGCTGCACGCTGCCGTCCTCCACGTTGTGGCGGATCTTGAAGTTC
ACCTTGATGCCGTTCTTCTGCTTGACGGCCATGATATAGATGTTGTGGCTGTTGAAGTTGTACTCCAGCT
TGTGCCCCAGGATGTTGCCGTCCTCCTTGAAGTCGACGCCCTTCAGCTCGATGCGGTTCACCAGGGTGTC
GCCCTCGAACTTCACCTCGGCGCGGGTCTTGTAGGTGCCGTCGTCCTTGAAGAAGATGGTGCGCTCCTGG
ACGTAGCCTTCGGGCATGGCGGACTTGAAGAAGTCGTGCTGCTTCATGTGGTCGGGGTAGCGGGCGAAGC
ACTGCACGCCGTGGCTCAGGGTGGTCACGAGGGTGGGCCAGGGCACGGGCAGCTTGCCGGTGGTGCAGAT
GAACTTCAGGGTCAGCTTGCCGTTGGTGGCATCGCCCTCGCCCTCGCCCCTCACGCTGAACTTGTGGCCG
TTTACGTCGCCGTCCAGCTCGACCAGGATGGGCACCACCCCGGTGAACAGCTCCTCGCCCTTGCTCACCA
TGCTAGCAGGGCCGGGATTCTCCTCCACGTCACCGCATGTTAGCAGACTTCCTCTGCCCTCAAGC
