>Addgene plasmid #64323 | pU6-(BbsI)_CBh-Cas9-T2A-BFP | addgene partial sequence | sequence record 112721 | hU6-F 5'-GAGGGCCTATTTCCCATGATT-3'
CACAAAGATATTAGTACAAAATACGTGACGTAGAAAGTAATAATTTCTTGGGTAGTTTGCAGTTTTAAAA
TTATGTTTTAAAATGGACTATCATATGCTTACCGTAACTTGAAAGTATTTCGATTTCTTGGCTTTATATA
TCTTGTGGAAAGGACGAAACACCGGGTCTTCGAGAAGACCTGTTTTAGAGCTAGAAATAGCAAGTTAAAA
TAAGGCTAGTCCGTTATCAACTTGAAAAAGTGGCACCGAGTCGGTGCTTTTTTGTTTTAGAGCTAGAAAT
AGCAAGTTAAAATAAGGCTAGTCCGTTTTTAGCGCGTGCGCCAATTCTGCAGACAAATGGCTCTAGAGGT
ACCCGTTACATAACTTACGGTAAATGGCCCGCCTGGCTGACCGCCCAACGACCCCCGCCCATTGACGTCA
ATAGTAACGCCAATAGGGACTTTCCATTGACGTCAATGGGTGGAGTATTTACGGTAAACTGCCCACTTGG
CAGTACATCAAGTGTATCATATGCCAAGTACGCCCCCTATTGACGTCAATGACGGTAAATGGCCCGCCTG
GCATTGTGCCCAGTACATGACCTTATGGGACTTTCCTACTTGGCAGTACATCTACGTATTAGTCATCGCT
ATTACCATGGTCGAGGTGAG
