>Addgene plasmid #64323 | pU6-(BbsI)_CBh-Cas9-T2A-BFP | addgene partial sequence | sequence record 112722 | pCBhProF 5'-agggatggttggttggtggg-3'
GATGGCCCCAAAGAAGAAGCGGAAGGTCGGTATCCACGGAGTCCCAGCAGCCGACAAGAAGTACAGCATC
GGCCTGGACATCGGCACCAACTCTGTGGGCTGGGCCGTGATCACCGACGAGTACAAGGTGCCCAGCAAGA
AATTCAAGGTGCTGGGCAACACCGACCGGCACAGCATCAAGAAGAACCTGATCGGAGCCCTGCTGTTCGA
CAGCGGCGAAACAGCCGAGGCCACCCGGCTGAAGAGAACCGCCAGAAGAAGATACACCAGACGGAAGAAC
CGGATCTGCTATCTGCAAGAGATCTTCAGCAACGAGATGGCCAAGGTGGACGACAGCTTCTTCCACAGAC
TGGAAGAGTCCTTCCTGGTGGAAGAGGATAAGAAGCACGAGCGGCACCCCATCTTCGGCAACATCGTGGA
CGAGGTGGCCTACCACGAGAAGTACCCCACCATCTACCACCTGAGAAAGAAACTGGTGGACAGCACCGAC
AAGGCCGACCTGCGGCTGATCTATCTGGCCCTGGCCCACATGATCAAGTTCCGGGGCCACTTCCTGATCG
AGGGCGACCTGAACCCCGACAACAGCGACGTGGACAAGCTGTTCATCCAGCT
