>Addgene plasmid #64323 | pU6-(BbsI)_CBh-Cas9-T2A-BFP | addgene partial sequence | sequence record 114398 | SpCas9-F1 5'-cagcacaagcactacctgga-3'
GAGAGTGATCCTGGCCGACGCTAATCTGGACAAAGTGCTGTCCGCCTACAACAAGCACCGGGATAAGCCC
ATCAGAGAGCAGGCCGAGAATATCATCCACCTGTTTACCCTGACCAATCTGGGAGCCCCTGCCGCCTTCA
AGTACTTTGACACCACCATCGACCGGAAGAGGTACACCAGCACCAAAGAGGTGCTGGACGCCACCCTGAT
CCACCAGAGCATCACCGGCCTGTACGAGACACGGATCGACCTGTCTCAGCTGGGAGGCGACAAAAGGCCG
GCGGCCACGAAAAAGGCCGGCCAGGCAAAAAAGAAAAAGCTTGAGGGCAGAGGAAGTCTGCTAACATGCG
GTGACGTGGAGGAGAATCCCGGCCCTGCTAGCATGGTGAGCAAGGGCGAGGAGCTGTTCACCGGGGTGGT
GCCCATCCTGGTCGAGCTGGACGGCGACGTAAACGGCCACAAGTTCAGCGTGAGGGGCGAGGGCGAGGGC
GATGCCACCAACGGCAAGCTGACCCTGAAGTTCATCTGCACCACCGGCAAGCTGCCCGTGCCCTGGCCCA
CCCTCGTGACCACCCTGAGCCACGGCGTGCAGTGCTTCGCCCGCTACCCCGACCACATGAAGCAGCACGA
CTTCTTCAAGTCCGCCATG
